>Addgene plasmid #223875 | pD(Nt)_His6-FLAG3-TEV | addgene full sequence | sequence record 445955 | Addgene NGS Result
AATGCCTGAGGCCAGTTTGCTCAGGCTCTCCCCGTGGAGGTAATAATTGACGATATGATCATTTATTCTG
CCTCCCAGCTGACATTCATCCGGGGTCAGCACCGTTTCTGCGGACTGGCTTTCTACGTGTTCCGCTTCCT
TTAGCAGCCCTTGCGCCCTGAGTGCTTGCGGCAGCGTGAAGCTAATTCCCATGTCAGCCGTTAAGTGTTC
CTGTGTCACTCAAAATTGCTTTGAGAGGCTCTAAGGGCTTCTCAGTGCGTTACATCCCTGGCTTGTTGTC
CACAACCGTTAAACCTTAAAAGCTTTAAAAGCCTTATATATTCTTTTTTTTCTTATAAAACTTAAAACCT
TAGAGGCTATTTAAGTTGCTGATTTATATTAATTTTATTGTTCAAACATGAGAGCTTAGTACGTGAAACA
TGAGAGCTTAGTACGTTAGCCATGAGAGCTTAGTACGTTAGCCATGAGGGTTTAGTTCGTTAAACATGAG
AGCTTAGTACGTTAAACATGAGAGCTTAGTACGTGAAACATGAGAGCTTAGTACGTACTATCAACAGGTT
GAACTGCTGATCAACAGATCCTCTACGCGGCCGCGGTACCATAACTTCGTATAGCATACATTATACGAAG
TTATCTGCCAGGCACATGGGTTTTACTAGTATCGATTCGCGACCTACTCCGGAATATTAGGTCTCAGGCG
CACCATCACCATCACCATGACTACAAAGACCATGACGGTGATTATAAAGATCATGATATCGATTACAAGG
ATGACGATGACAAGGAAAACCTGTATTTCCAGGGAGCAGCCGCCATGGAGACCCACTGCTTGAGCCTAGA
AGATCCGGCTGCTAACAAAGCCCGAAAGGAAGCTGAGTTGGCTGCTGTCACCGCTGAGCAATAACTATCA
TAACCCCTAGGTGCCATTTCATTACCTCTTTCTCCGCACCCGACATAGATCTGGGCCAACTTTTGGCGAA
AATGAGACGTTGATCGGCACGTAAGAGGGTCCAACTTTCACCATAATGAAATAAGATCACTACCGGGCGT
ATTTTTTGAGTTATCGAGATTTTCAGGAGCTAAGGAAGCTAAAATGGAGAAAAAAATCACTGGATATACC
ACCGTTGATATATCCCAATGGCATCGTAAAGAACATTTTGAGGCATTTCAGTCAGTTGCTCAATGTACCT
ATAACCAGACCGTTCAGCTGGATATTACGGCCTTTTTAAAGACCGTAAAGAAAAATAAGCACAAGTTTTA
TCCGGCCTTTATTCACATTCTTGCCCGCCTGATGAATGCTCATCCGGAATTCCGTATGGCAATGAAAGAC
GGTGAGCTGGTGATATGGGATAGTGTTCACCCTTGTTACACCGTTTTCCATGAGCAAACTGAAACGTTTT
CATCGCTCTGGAGTGAATACCACGACGATTTCCGGCAGTTTCTACACATATATTCGCAAGATGTGGCGTG
TTACGGTGAAAACCTGGCCTATTTCCCTAAAGGGTTTATTGAGAATATGTTTTTCGTCTCAGCCAATCCC
TGGGTGAGTTTCACCAGTTTTGATTTAAACGTGGCCAATATGGACAACTTCTTCGCCCCCGTTTTCACCA
TGGGCAAATATTATACGCAAGGCGACAAGGTGCTGATGCCGCTGGCGATTCAGGTTCATCATGCCGTTTG
TGATGGCTTCCATGTCGGCAGAATGCTTAATGAATTACAACAGTACTGCGATGAGTGGCAGGGTGGGGCG
TAATTTTTTTAAGGCAGTTATTGGTGCCCTTAAACGCCTGGTTGCTACGCCTGAATAAGTGATAATAAGC
GGATGAATGGCAGAAATTCGAAAGCAAATTCGACCCGGTCGTCGGTTCAGGGCAGGGTCGTTAAATAGCC
GCTTATGTCTATTGCTGGTTTACCGGTTTATTGACTACCGGAAGCAGTGTGACCGTGTGCTTCTCA
Features (pLannotate 1.2.2; 9 found; start..end, strand, type, name):
     70..183     -  CDS            tnpA (fragment): TN5P_ECOLX - Also known as tnp. Experimental evidence at protein level: Swiss-Prot protein existence level 1. Mediates transposition of transposon Tn5 by a 'cut and paste' mechanism. First, the monomeric transposase binds the 19 bp inverted DNA repeats flanking the transposon. Then, dimerization of the DNA- bound transposase creates a synaptic DNA complex. After nicking of the first DNA strand, excision of the transposon proceeds through a series of intermediates. The transposase then mediates the insertion of the transposon at a new site by strand transfer. The activity of the wild- type tran
    192..548     -  rep_origin     R6K γ ori: γ replication origin from E. coli plasmid R6K; requires the R6K initiator protein pi for replication
    601..634     +  protein_bind   loxP: Cre-mediated recombination occurs in the 8-bp core sequence (GCATACAT). Cre recombinase
    701..718     +  CDS            6xHis: 6xHis affinity tag
    719..784     +  CDS            3xFLAG: three tandem FLAG® epitope tags, followed by an enterokinase cleavage site
    785..804     +  CDS            TEV site (fragment): tobacco etch virus (TEV) protease recognition and cleavage site
    848..897     +  CDS            SET1 (fragment): solubility-enhancement tag derived from T7 phage gene 10B
    991..1093    +  promoter       cat promoter: promoter of the E. coli cat gene encoding chloramphenicol acetyltransferase
   1094..1750    +  CDS            cat: CAT_ECOLX - Experimental evidence at protein level: Swiss-Prot protein existence level 1. This enzyme is an effector of chloramphenicol resistance in bacteria. From Escherichia coli. This protein is used as a marker in many commonly used cloning vectors, such as pACYC184.
