[The description below was written by a language model from this plasmid's Addgene catalogue record and pLannotate feature annotations shown in this document.]
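Description:
pD(Nt)_His6-FLAG3-TEV is a small (about 2 kb) Golden Gate donor plasmid built on the pD backbone. It belongs to the 4G-cloning system, a modular assembly scheme for building expression constructs for multisubunit protein complexes in different hosts. It is not an expression vector: the feature table shows no promoter driving the tag cassette. It serves instead as a source of a standard part that is transferred into an assembly. The plasmid replicates from the R6K γ origin, which works only when the pi initiator protein is supplied in trans. It therefore has to be maintained in a pir-expressing E. coli strain, here one carrying the pir-116 allele, which gives high copy number. This conditional replication also keeps the donor from persisting in ordinary cloning strains after an assembly reaction. Selection is by chloramphenicol, through a cat gene under its native promoter.

The payload is a synthetic N-terminal tag module. It consists of a 6xHis tag for metal-affinity purification, then three tandem FLAG epitopes for detection or immunoaffinity capture, and then a TEV protease recognition site that allows the tags to be cleaved from the fused protein. The TEV site is annotated as a fragment, probably because the module ends at a Golden Gate junction, though the record does not say so. A loxP site lies upstream of the module, and its role is not stated in the record. Short annotated fragments matching Tn5 transposase and a T7 gene 10-derived solubility tag are probably backbone remnants or incidental matches rather than functional elements. The Type IIS restriction sites used for assembly are not annotated.
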