Addgene plasmid #223875: pD(Nt)_His6-FLAG3-TEV
Purpose: 4G-cloning donor for N-terminal His6-FLAG3-TEV tag
Depositing lab: Stephan Gruber. Depositing organization: Universite de Lausanne (UNIL). Publication: 4G cloning: rapid gene assembly for expression of multisubunit protein complexes in diverse hosts. Taschner M, Dickinson JB, Roisne-Hamelin F, Gruber S. Life Sci Alliance. 2024 Dec 2;8(1):e202402899. doi: 10.26508/lsa.202402899. Print 2025 Jan. PubMed 39622624.
Backbone
  Vector backbone: pD
  Vector type: Golden-Gate Donor
Growth in bacteria
  Bacterial resistance: Chloramphenicol, 25 μg/mL
  Growth temperature: 37°C
  Growth strain: Pir1 ; strain contains pir-116 mutation for plasmid maintenance at high copy
  Copy number: High Copy
Gene/Insert
  Gene/Insert name: His6-FLAG3-TEV
  Species: Synthetic
  Cloning method: Gibson Cloning
Terms and licenses: Academic/Nonprofit Terms; Industry Terms: Not Available to Industry
Depositor comments: Please visit https://doi.org/10.1101/2024.06.17.599261 for bioRxiv preprint.
How to cite: pD(Nt)_His6-FLAG3-TEV was a gift from Stephan Gruber (Addgene plasmid # 223875 ; http://n2t.net/addgene:223875 ; RRID:Addgene_223875)
